>Addgene plasmid #12209 | pCMV6M-Pak1 | addgene full sequence | sequence record 361481 | Addgene NGS Result
GACATTGATTATTGACTAGTTATTAATAGTAATCAATTACGGGGTCATTAGTTCATAGCCCATATATGGA
GTTCCGCGTTACATAACTTACGGTAAATGGCCCGCCTGGCTGACCGCCCAACGACCCCCGCCCATTGACG
TCAATAATGACGTATGTTCCCATAGTAACGCCAATAGGGACTTTCCATTGACGTCAATGGGTGGAGTATT
TACGGTAAACTGCCCACTTGGCAGTACATCAAGTGTATCATATGCCAAGTCCGCCCCCTATTGACGTCAA
TGACGGTAAATGGCCCGCCTGGCATTATGCCCAGTACATGACCTTACGGGACTTTCCTACTTGGCAGTAC
ATCTACGTATTAGTCATCGCTATTACCATGGTGATGCGGTTTTGGCAGTACACCAATGGGCGTGGATAGC
GGTTTGACTCACGGGGATTTCCAAGTCTCCACCCCATTGACGTCAATGGGAGTTTGTTTTGGCACCAAAA
TCAACGGGACTTTCCAAAATGTCGTAATAACCCCGCCCCGTTGACGCAAATGGGCGGTAGGCGTGTACGG
TGGGAGGTCTATATAAGCAGAGCTCGTTTAGTGAACCGTCAGAATTAATTCAGATCTGGTACCACGCGTA
TCGATAAGCTTGCATGCCTGCAGGTCGACATGGAACAGAAACTCATCTCTGAAGAGGATCTGTCTAGAGG
ATCCATGTCAAATAACGGCCTAGACATTCAAGACAAACCCCCAGCCCCTCCGATGAGAAATACCAGCACT
ATGATTGGAGCCGGCAGCAAAGATGCTGGAACCCTAAACCATGGTTCTAAACCTCTGCCTCCAAACCCAG
AGGAGAAGAAAAAGAAGGACCGATTTTACCGATCCATTTTACCTGGAGATAAAACAAATAAAAAGAAAGA
GAAAGAGCGGCCAGAGATTTCTCTCCCTTCAGATTTTGAACACACAATTCATGTCGGTTTTGATGCTGTC
ACAGGGGAGTTTACGGGAATGCCAGAGCAGTGGGCCCGCTTGCTTCAGACATCAAATATCACTAAGTCGG
AGCAGAAGAAAAACCCGCAGGCTGTTCTGGATGTGTTGGAGTTTTACAACTCGAAGAAGACATCCAACAG
CCAGAAATACATGAGCTTTACAGATAAGTCAGCTGAGGATTACAATTCTTCTAATGCCTTGAATGTGAAG
GCTGTGTCTGAGACTCCTGCAGTGCCACCAGTTTCAGAAGATGAGGATGATGATGATGATGATGCTACCC
CACCACCAGTGATTGCTCCACGCCCAGAGCACACAAAATCTGTATACACACGGTCTGTGATTGAACCACT
TCCTGTCACTCCAACTCGGGACGTGGCTACATCTCCCATTTCACCTACTGAAAATAACACCACTCCACCA
GATGCTTTGACCCGGAATACTGAGAAGCAGAAGAAGAAGCCTAAAATGTCTGATGAGGAGATCTTGGAGA
AATTACGAAGCATAGTGAGTGTGGGCGATCCTAAGAAGAAATATACACGGTTTGAGAAGATTGGACAAGG
TGCTTCAGGCACCGTGTACACAGCAATGGATGTGGCCACAGGACAGGAGGTGGCCATTAAGCAGATGAAT
CTTCAGCAGCAGCCCAAGAAAGAGCTGATTATTAATGAGATCCTGGTCATGAGGGAAAACAAGAACCCAA
ACATTGTGAATTACTTGGACAGTTACCTCGTGGGAGATGAGCTGTGGGTTGTTATGGAATACTTGGCTGG
AGGCTCCTTGACAGATGTGGTGACAGAAACTTGCATGGATGAAGGCCAAATTGCAGCTGTGTGCCGTGAG
TGTCTGCAGGCTCTGGAGTTCTTGCATTCGAACCAGGTCATTCACAGAGACATCAAGAGTGACAATATTC
TGTTGGGAATGGATAGCTCTGTCAAGCTAACTGACTTTGGATTCTGTGCACAGATAACCCCAGAGCAGAG
CAAACGGAGCACCATGGTAGGAACCCCATACTGGATGGCACCAGAGGTTGTGACACGAAAGGCCTATGGG
CCCAAGGTTGACATCTGGTCCCTGGGCATCATGGCCATCGAAATGATTGAAGGGGAGCCTCCATACCTCA
ATGAAAACCCTCTGAGAGCCTTGTACCTCATTGCCACCAATGGGACCCCAGAACTTCAGAACCCAGAGAA
GCTGTCAGCTATCTTCCGGGACTTTCTGAACCGCTGTCTCGAGATGGATGTGGAGAAGAGAGGTTCAGCT
AAAGAGCTGATACAGCATCAATTCCTGAAGATTGCCAAGCCCCTCTCCAGCCTCACTCCACTGATTGCTG
CAGCTAAGGAGGCAACAAAGAACAATCACTAAAACCACACTCACCCCAGCCTCATTGTGCCAAGCCTTCT
GTGAGATAAATGCACATTTCAGAAATTCCAACTCCTGATGCCCTCTTCTCCTTGCCTTGCTTCTCCCATT
TCCTGATCTAGCACTCCTCAAGACTTTGATCCTTGGAAACCGTGTGTCCAGCATTGAAGAGAACTGCAAC
TGAATGACTAATCAGATGATGGCCATTTCTAAATAAGGAATTTCCTCCCAATTCATGGATATGAGGGTGG
TTTATGATTAAGGGTTTATATAAATAAATGTTTCTAGTCTTCCGGGCCTTCGTGGCCTCGAGGAATTCCG
TGGCATCCCTGTGACCCCTCCCCAGTGCCTCTCCTGGCCCTGGAAGTTGCCACTCCAGTGCCCACCAGCC
TTGTCCTAATAAAATTAAGTTGCATCATTTTGTCTGACTAGGTGTCCTTCTATAATATTATGGGGTGGAG
GGGGGTGGTATGGAGCAAGGGGCAAGTTGGGAAGACAACCTGTAGGGCCTGCGGGGTCTATTGGGAACCA
AGCTGGAGTGCAGTGGCACAATCTTGGCTCACTGCAATCTCCGCCTCCTGGGTTCAAGCGATTCTCCTGC
CTCAGCCTCCCGAGTTGTTGGGATTCCAGGCATGCATGACCAGGCTCAGCTAATTTTTGTTTTTTTGGTA
GAGACGGGGTTTCACCATATTGGCCAGGCTGGTCTCCAACTCCTAATCTCAGGTGATCTACCCACCTTGG
CCTCCCAAATTGCTGGGATTACAGGCGTGAACCACTGCTCCCTTCCCTGTCCTTCTGATTTTAAAATAAC
TATACCAGCAGGAGGACGTCCAGACACAGCATAGGCTACCTGGCCATGCCCAACCGGTGGGACATTTGAG
TTGCTTGCTTGGCACTGTCCTCTCATGCGTTGGGTCCACTCAGTAGATGCCTGTTGAATTGGGTACGCGG
CCAGCTTGGCTGTGGAATGTGTGTCAGTTAGGGTGTGGAAAGTCCCCAGGCTCCCCAGCAGGCAGAAGTA
TGCAAAGCATGCATCTCAATTAGTCAGCAACCAGGTGTGGAAAGTCCCCAGGCTCCCCAGCAGGCAGAAG
TATGCAAAGCATGCATCTCAATTAGTCAGCAACCATAGTCCCGCCCCTAACTCCGCCCATCCCGCCCCTA
ACTCCGCCCAGTTCCGCCCATTCTCCGCCCCATGGCTGACTAATTTTTTTTATTTATGCAGAGGCCGAGG
CCGCCTCGGCCTCTGAGCTATTCCAGAAGTAGTGAGGAGGCTTTTTTGGAGGCCTAGGCTTTTGCAAAAA
GCTCCTCGAGGAACTGAAAAACCAGAAAGTTAATTCCCTATAGTGAGTCGTATTAAATTCGTAATCATGT
CATAGCTGTTTCCTGTGTGAAATTGTTATCCGCTCACAATTCCACACAACATACGAGCCGGAAGCATAAA
GTGTAAAGCCTGGGGTGCCTAATGAGTGAGCTAACTCACATTAATTGCGTTGCGCTCACTGCCCGCTTTC
CAGTCGGGAAACCTGTCGTGCCAGCTGCATTAATGAATCGGCCAACGCGCGGGGAGAGGCGGTTTGCGTA
TTGGGCGCTCTTCCGCTTCCTCGCTCACTGACTCGCTGCGCTCGGTCGTTCGGCTGCGGCGAGCGGTATC
AGCTCACTCAAAGGCGGTAATACGGTTATCCACAGAATCAGGGGATAACGCAGGAAAGAACATGTGAGCA
AAAGGCCAGCAAAAGGCCAGGAACCGTAAAAAGGCCGCGTTGCTGGCGTTTTTCCATAGGCTCCGCCCCC
CTGACGAGCATCACAAAAATCGACGCTCAAGTCAGAGGTGGCGAAACCCGACAGGACTATAAAGATACCA
GGCGTTTCCCCCTGGAAGCTCCCTCGTGCGCTCTCCTGTTCCGACCCTGCCGCTTACCGGATACCTGTCC
GCCTTTCTCCCTTCGGGAAGCGTGGCGCTTTCTCATAGCTCACGCTGTAGGTATCTCAGTTCGGTGTAGG
TCGTTCGCTCCAAGCTGGGCTGTGTGCACGAACCCCCCGTTCAGCCCGACCGCTGCGCCTTATCCGGTAA
CTATCGTCTTGAGTCCAACCCGGTAAGACACGACTTATCGCCACTGGCAGCAGCCACTGGTAACAGGATT
AGCAGAGCGAGGTATGTAGGCGGTGCTACAGAGTTCTTGAAGTGGTGGCCTAACTACGGCTACACTAGAA
GAACAGTATTTGGTATCTGCGCTCTGCTGAAGCCAGTTACCTTCGGAAAAAGAGTTGGTAGCTCTTGATC
CGGCAAACAAACCACCGCTGGTAGCGGTGGTTTTTTTGTTTGCAAGCAGCAGATTACGCGCAGAAAAAAA
GGATCTCAAGAAGATCCTTTGATCTTTTCTACGGGGTCTGACGCTCAGTGGAACGAAAACTCACGTTAAG
GGATTTTGGTCATGAGATTATCAAAAAGGATCTTCACCTAGATCCTTTTAAATTAAAAATGAAGTTTTAA
ATCAATCTAAAGTATATATGAGTAAACTTGGTCTGACAGTTACCAATGCTTAATCAGTGAGGCACCTATC
TCAGCGATCTGTCTATTTCGTTCATCCATAGTTGCCTGACTCCCCGTCGTGTAGATAACTACGATACGGG
AGGGCTTACCATCTGGCCCCAGTGCTGCAATGATACCGCGAGACCCACGCTCACCGGCTCCAGATTTATC
AGCAATAAACCAGCCAGCCGGAAGGGCCGAGCGCAGAAGTGGTCCTGCAACTTTATCCGCCTCCATCCAG
TCTATTAATTGTTGCCGGGAAGCTAGAGTAAGTAGTTCGCCAGTTAATAGTTTGCGCAACGTTGTTGCCA
TTGCTACAGGCATCGTGGTGTCACGCTCGTCGTTTGGTATGGCTTCATTCAGCTCCGGTTCCCAACGATC
AAGGCGAGTTACATGATCCCCCATGTTGTGCAAAAAAGCGGTTAGCTCCTTCGGTCCTCCGATCGTTGTC
AGAAGTAAGTTGGCCGCAGTGTTATCACTCATGGTTATGGCAGCACTGCATAATTCTCTTACTGTCATGC
CATCCGTAAGATGCTTTTCTGTGACTGGTGAGTACTCAACCAAGTCATTCTGAGAATAGTGTATGCGGCG
ACCGAGTTGCTCTTGCCCGGCGTCAATACGGGATAATACCGCGCCACATAGCAGAACTTTAAAAGTGCTC
ATCATTGGAAAACGTTCTTCGGGGCGAAAACTCTCAAGGATCTTACCGCTGTTGAGATCCAGTTCGATGT
AACCCACTCGTGCACCCAACTGATCTTCAGCATCTTTTACTTTCACCAGCGTTTCTGGGTGAGCAAAAAC
AGGAAGGCAAAATGCCGCAAAAAAGGGAATAAGGGCGACACGGAAATGTTGAATACTCATACTCTTCCTT
TTTCAATATTATTGAAGCATTTATCAGGGTTATTGTCTCATGAGCGGATACATATTTGAATGTATTTAGA
AAAATAAACAAATAGGGGTTCCGCGCACATTTCCCCGAAAAGTGCCACCTG
[124 nt withheld, positions 5862-5985]
C
[91 nt withheld, positions 5987-6077]
A
[49 nt withheld, positions 6079-6127]
CCTTTGACGTTGGAGTCCACGTTCTTT
[37 nt withheld, positions 6155-6191]
ACCCTATCTCGGTCTATTCTTTTGATTTATAAGGGATTTTGCCGATTTCGGCCTATTGGTTAAAAAATGA
GCTGATTTAACAAAAATTTAACGCGAATTTTAACAAAATATTAACGCTTACAATTTCCATTCGCCATTCA
GGCTGCGCAACTGTTGGGAAGGGCGATCGGTGCGGGCCTCTTCGCTATTACGCCAGCTGGCGAAAGGGGG
ATGTGCTGCAAGGCGATTAAGTTGGGTAACGCCAGGGTTTTCCCAGTCACGACGTTGTAAAACGACGGCC
AGTGCCAAGCTGATCTATACATTGAATCAATATTGGCAATTAGCCATATTAGTCATTGGTTATATAGCAT
AAATCAATATTGGCTATTGGCCATTGCATACGTTGTATCTATATCATAATATGTACATTTATATTGGCTC
ATGTCCAATATGACCGCCATGTT
Features (pLannotate 1.2.2; 17 found; start..end, strand, type, name):
      1..380     +  enhancer       CMV enhancer: human cytomegalovirus immediate early enhancer
    382..581     +  promoter       CMV promoter: human cytomegalovirus (CMV) immediate early promoter
    636..659     -  misc_feature   MCS (fragment): pUC18/19 multiple cloning site
    666..692     +  CDS            3xMyc (fragment): 3 tandem Myc epitope tags
    705..2339    +  CDS            PAK1: PAK1_HUMAN - Experimental evidence at protein level: Swiss-Prot protein existence level 1. Protein kinase involved in intracellular signaling pathways downstream of integrins and receptor-type kinases that plays an important role in cytoskeleton dynamics, in cell adhesion, migration, proliferation, apoptosis, mitosis, and in vesicle-mediated transport processes (PubMed:11896197, PubMed:30290153). Can directly phosphorylate BAD and protects cells against apoptosis. Activated by interaction with CDC42 and RAC1. Functions as GTPase effector that links the Rho-related GTPases CDC42 and RAC1 to the
   2660..3280    +  polyA_signal   hGH poly(A) signal: human growth hormone polyadenylation signal
   3309..3638    +  promoter       SV40 promoter: SV40 enhancer and early promoter
   3677..3695    -  promoter       T7 promoter: promoter for bacteriophage T7 RNA polymerase
   3733..3749    -  protein_bind   lac operator: The lac repressor binds to the lac operator to inhibit transcription in E. coli. This inhibition can be relieved by adding lactose or isopropyl-β-D-thiogalactopyranoside (IPTG). lac repressor encoded by lacI
   3757..3787    -  promoter       lac promoter: promoter for the E. coli lac operon
   3802..3823    -  protein_bind   CAP binding site: CAP binding activates transcription in the presence of cAMP. E. coli catabolite activator protein
   3836..3928    -  CDS            lacI (fragment): lac repressor; lacI; The lac repressor binds to the lac operator to inhibit transcription in E. coli. This inhibition can be relieved by adding lactose or isopropyl-β-D-thiogalactopyranoside (IPTG).
   4111..4699    -  rep_origin     ori: high-copy-number ColE1/pMB1/pBR322/pUC origin of replication
   4870..5730    -  CDS            AmpR: β-lactamase; bla; confers resistance to ampicillin, carbenicillin, and related antibiotics
   5731..5835    -  promoter       AmpR promoter: bla
   5862..6290    +  rep_origin     f1 ori (sequence partly withheld): f1 bacteriophage origin of replication; arrow indicates direction of (+) strand synthesis
   6321..6475    -  CDS            lacZα (fragment): LacZα fragment of β-galactosidase; lacZ fragment
