[The description below was written by a language model from this plasmid's Addgene catalogue record and pLannotate feature annotations shown in this document.]
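Description:
pCMV6M-Pak1 is a mammalian expression plasmid built on the pCMV6 backbone that drives expression of N-terminally Myc-tagged human p21-activated kinase 1 (PAK1). It is propagated in E. coli as a high-copy plasmid through a ColE1/pUC-type origin and selected with ampicillin via the β-lactamase gene. An f1 phage origin is also present, along with leftover cloning-vector elements (lac promoter/operator, CAP site, T7 promoter, and fragments of lacI and lacZα) that play no part in the mammalian expression unit. The sequenced plasmid is 6,634 nt. No mammalian selection marker is annotated, so the plasmid appears suited mainly to transient transfection. An SV40 enhancer/early promoter region lies downstream of the expression cassette, with no coding sequence annotated behind it.

The expression cassette consists of the human cytomegalovirus immediate-early enhancer and promoter, a short Myc epitope, the PAK1 open reading frame, and a human growth hormone polyadenylation signal. The annotation software matched the epitope as a fragment of a 3xMyc tag, which is consistent with a single copy. According to the depositor, the arrangement is SalI-myc-BamHI-Pak1-EcoRI, so the tag and kinase can be excised together or the kinase swapped independently. The insert carries two amino-acid differences from the reference sequence, L516I and G401S. The depositor says these have been present since the clone's origin, also occur in the clone used for the Pak1 crystal structure, and are not expected to affect function.

PAK1 is a serine/threonine kinase activated by CDC42 and RAC1 that regulates cytoskeletal dynamics, adhesion and migration. The construct was used in work on how Pak1 controls actin organization in mammalian cells, with the Myc tag allowing detection or immunoprecipitation of the expressed protein.
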