Addgene plasmid #12209: pCMV6M-Pak1
Depositing lab: Jonathan Chernoff. Depositing organization: Institute for Cancer Research d/b/a the Research Institute of Fox Chase Cancer Center. Publication: Human p21-activated kinase (Pak1) regulates actin organization in mammalian cells. Sells MA, Knaus UG, Bagrodia S, Ambrose DM, Bokoch GM, Chernoff J. Curr Biol. 1997 Mar 1. 7(3):202-10. 10.1016/S0960-9822(97)70091-5 PubMed 9395435.
Backbone
  Vector backbone: pCMV6
  Backbone size w/o insert (bp): 4900
  Vector type: Mammalian Expression
Growth in bacteria
  Bacterial resistance: Ampicillin, 100 μg/mL
  Growth temperature: 30°C
  Growth strain: JM109
  Copy number: High Copy
Gene/Insert
  Gene/Insert name: Pak1
  Species: H. sapiens (human)
  Insert size (bp): 2000
  Entrez Gene: PAK1 (a.k.a. IDDMSSD, PAKalpha, alpha-PAK, p65-PAK)
  Promoter: CMV
  Tag / fusion protein: Myc (N terminal on insert)
  Cloning method: Restriction Enzyme; 5′ cloning site SalI (not destroyed); 3′ cloning site EcoRI (not destroyed)
  Sequencing primers: 5′ CMV-F; 3′ hgh-pA-R
Terms and licenses: Academic/Nonprofit Terms; Industry Terms: Not Available to Industry
Depositor comments: Cloning sites: SalI-myc-BamHI-Pak1-EcoRI. The PAK1 insert in this plasmid contains L516I and G401S mutations, or SNPs, that were present from the very beginning (~1995). The crystal structure of Pak1 uses this clone, so it is present there too. Depositing laboratory states that these mutations should not affect plasmid function, as described in the associated publication.
How to cite: pCMV6M-Pak1 was a gift from Jonathan Chernoff (Addgene plasmid # 12209 ; http://n2t.net/addgene:12209 ; RRID:Addgene_12209)
