>Addgene plasmid #12209 | pCMV6M-Pak1 | addgene partial sequence | sequence record 18826 | 12209 with hGHpA-R
AACTTGCCCCTTGCTCCATACCACCCCCCTCCACCCCATAATATTATAGAAGGACACCTAGTCAGACAAA
ATGATGCAACTTAATTTTATTAGGACAAGGCTGGTGGGCACTGGAGTGGCAACTTCCAGGGCCAGGAGAG
GCACTGGGGAGGGGTCACAGGGATGCCACGGAATTCCTCGAGGCCACGAAGGCCCGGAAGACTAGAAACA
TTTATTTATATAAACCCTTAATCATAAACCACCCTCATATCCATGAATTGGGAGGAAATTCCTTATTTAG
AAATGGCCATCATCTGATTAGTCATTCAGTTGCAGTTCTCTTCAATGCTGGACACACGGTTTCCAAGGAT
CAAAGTCTTGAGGAGTGCTAGATCAGGAAATGGGAGAAGCAAGGCAAGGAGAAGAGGGCATCAGGAGTTG
GAATTTCTGAAATGTGCATTTATCTCACAGAAGGCTTGGCACAATGAGGCTGGGGTGAGTGTGGTTTTAG
TGATTGTTCTTTGTTGCCTCCTTAGCTGCAGCAATCAGTGGAGTGAGGCTGGAGAGGGGCTTGGCAATCT
TCAGGAATTGATGCTGTATCAGCTCTTTAGCTGAACCTCTCTTCTCCACATCCATCTCGAGACAGCGGTT
CAGAAAGTCCCGGAAGATAGCTGACAGCTTCTCTGGGTTCTGAAGTTCTGGGGTCCCATTGGTGGCAATG
AGGTACAAGGCTCTCAGAGGGTTTTCATTGAGGTATGGAGGCTCCCCTTCAATCATTTCGATGGCCATGA
TGCCCAGGGACCAGATGTCAACCTTGGGCCCATAGGCCTTTCGTGTCACAACCTCTGGTGCCATCCA
