>Addgene plasmid #12209 | pCMV6M-Pak1 | addgene partial sequence | sequence record 18827 | 12209 with CMV-F
GTGACCGTCAGAATTAATTCAGATCTGGTACCACGCGTATCGATAAGCTTGCATGCCTGCAGGTCGACAT
GGAACAGAAACTCATCTCTGAAGAGGATCTGTCTAGAGGATCCATGTCAAATAACGGCCTAGACATTCAA
GACAAACCCCCAGCCCCTCCGATGAGAAATACCAGCACTATGATTGGAGCCGGCAGCAAAGATGCTGGAA
CCCTAAACCATGGTTCTAAACCTCTGCCTCCAAACCCAGAGGAGAAGAAAAAGAAGGACCGATTTTACCG
ATCCATTTTACCTGGAGATAAAACAAATAAAAAGAAAGAGAAAGAGCGGCCAGAGATTTCTCTCCCTTCA
GATTTTGAACACACAATTCATGTCGGTTTTGATGCTGTCACAGGGGAGTTTACGGGAATGCCAGAGCAGT
GGGCCCGCTTGCTTCAGACATCAAATATCACTAAGTCGGAGCAGAAGAAAAACCCGCAGGCTGTTCTGGA
TGTGTTGGAGTTTTACAACTCGAAGAAGACATCCAACAGCCAGAAATACATGAGCTTTACAGATAAGTCA
GCTGAGGATTACAATTCTTCTAATGCCTTGAATGTGAAGGCTGTGTCTGAGACTCCTGCAGTGCCACCAG
TTTCAGAAGATGAGGATGATGATGATGATGATGCTACCCCACCACCAGTGATTGCTCCACGCCCAGAGCA
CACAAAATCTGTATACACACGGTCTGTGATTGAACCACTTCCTGTCACTCCAACTCGGGACGTGGCTACA
TCTCCCATTTCACCTACTGAAAATAACACCACTCCACCAGATGCTTTGACCCGGAATACTGAGAAGCAGA
AGAAGAAGCCTAAAATGTCTGATGAGGAGATCTTGGAGAATTACGAAGCATAGTGAGTGG
